Addgene plasmid #147645: pCIneo-lambdaN-HA-HsSmg7_1-633-shRNAres_U
Purpose: Mammalian Expression of HsSmg7_1-633-shRNAres
Depositing lab: Elisa Izaurralde. Depositing organization: Max Planck Institute for Developmental Biology. Publication: The SMG5-SMG7 heterodimer directly recruits the CCR4-NOT deadenylase complex to mRNAs containing nonsense codons via interaction with POP2. Loh B, Jonas S, Izaurralde E. Genes Dev. 2013 Oct 1;27(19):2125-38. doi: 10.1101/gad.226951.113. PubMed 24115769.
Backbone
  Vector backbone: pCI-neo
  Vector type: Mammalian Expression
Growth in bacteria
  Bacterial resistance: Ampicillin, 100 μg/mL
  Growth temperature: 37°C
  Growth strain: DH5alpha
  Copy number: High Copy
Gene/Insert
  Gene/Insert name: HsSmg7_1-633-shRNAres
  Species: H. sapiens (human)
  Mutation: three silent mutation G216A, T1185C and A1521G compared to the sequence given by NCBI: NM_201568.1 isoform2
  Entrez Gene: SMG7 (a.k.a. C1orf16, EST1C, SGA56M)
  Cloning method: Unknown
Terms and licenses: Academic/Nonprofit Terms; Industry Terms: Not Available to Industry
Depositor comments: Plasmids from this collection were made available to the research community and donated after the lab closed. Please note that the sequence provided by the depositing laboratory may be theoretical/predicted or based on Sanger sequencing results. There may be discrepancies between sequencing results obtained by Addgene and the depositor sequence. If an Addgene verified sequence is not available, please contact before placing your order to request that our lab fully sequence the plasmid.
How to cite: pCIneo-lambdaN-HA-HsSmg7_1-633-shRNAres_U was a gift from Elisa Izaurralde (Addgene plasmid # 147645 ; http://n2t.net/addgene:147645 ; RRID:Addgene_147645)
