[The description below was written by a language model from this plasmid's Addgene catalogue record and pLannotate feature annotations shown in this document.]
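Description:
pCIneo-lambdaN-HA-HsSmg7_1-633-shRNAres_U is a 7,485-nt mammalian expression plasmid built on the pCI-neo backbone. It is propagated in E. coli through a high-copy ColE1/pUC-type origin and selected with ampicillin via the β-lactamase gene; an f1 origin is also present. For mammalian cells, an SV40 enhancer/early promoter drives a neomycin phosphotransferase cassette ending in a synthetic poly(A) signal, which would allow selection of stably transfected cells with G418.

The expression unit consists of the human CMV immediate-early enhancer and promoter followed by the chimeric β-globin/immunoglobulin intron, which generally improves transcript processing and expression, and it terminates at an SV40 polyadenylation signal. A T7 promoter lies just upstream of the coding region and a T3 promoter fragment just downstream. The open reading frame begins with a short fragment of the bacteriophage lambda N protein, followed by an HA epitope (annotated as a partial match to a 3xHA tag) and then a fragment of human SMG7 covering residues 1–633. SMG7 is a nonsense-mediated mRNA decay factor that acts with SMG5 to link UPF1-bound transcripts to the degradation machinery. The record lists three silent changes relative to the isoform 2 reference sequence. The name indicates that the coding sequence is shRNA-resistant, but the record does not say which changes confer this.

The lambda N peptide is the standard handle for tethering a protein to reporter mRNAs carrying BoxB hairpins, so the construct fits tethering assays of this truncated SMG7. The shRNA resistance also suits complementation experiments in cells depleted of endogenous SMG7. The associated study examined recruitment of the CCR4-NOT deadenylase by SMG5–SMG7. The depositor sequence may be theoretical rather than fully verified.
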