Features (pLannotate 1.2.2; 21 found; start..end, strand, type, name):
    140..517     +  enhancer       CMV enhancer: human cytomegalovirus immediate early enhancer
    518..729     +  promoter       CMV promoter: human cytomegalovirus (CMV) immediate early promoter
    890..1022    +  intron         chimeric intron: chimera between introns from human β-globin and immunoglobulin heavy chain genes
   1067..1085    +  promoter       T7 promoter: promoter for bacteriophage T7 RNA polymerase
   1104..1169    +  CDS            N (fragment): REGN_LAMBD - Experimental evidence at protein level: Swiss-Prot protein existence level 1. Plays a role as a transcriptional antitermination factor that allows the virus to initiate its lytic phase. Activates expression of the delayed viral early genes by modifying host RNA polymerase (RNAP) into a form that is resistant to termination signals. This antitermination function requires the host NusA protein which serves to stabilize the interaction between antitermination protein N and host RNA polymerase. From Escherichia phage lambda (Bacteriophage lambda).
   1194..1220    +  CDS            3xHA (fragment): three tandem HA epitope tags
   1233..3131    +  CDS            SMG7 (fragment): SMG7_HUMAN - Also known as C1orf16, EST1C, KIAA0250. Experimental evidence at protein level: Swiss-Prot protein existence level 1. Plays a role in nonsense-mediated mRNA decay. Recruits UPF1 to cytoplasmic mRNA decay bodies. Together with SMG5 is thought to provide a link to the mRNA degradation machinery involving exonucleolytic pathways, and to serve as an adapter for UPF1 to protein phosphatase 2A (PP2A), thereby triggering UPF1 dephosphorylation. From Homo sapiens (Human).
   3154..3171    -  promoter       T3 promoter (fragment): promoter for bacteriophage T3 RNA polymerase
   3189..3310    -  polyA_signal   SV40 poly(A) signal: SV40 polyadenylation signal
   3333..3401    -  CDS            large T antigen (fragment): large T antigen from SV40 (simian virus 40)
   3425..3492    +  CDS            lacZα (fragment): LacZα fragment of β-galactosidase; lacZ fragment
   3496..3924    +  rep_origin     f1 ori (sequence partly withheld): f1 bacteriophage origin of replication; arrow indicates direction of (+) strand synthesis
   3952..4003    -  misc_feature   bom (fragment): basis of mobility region from pBR322
   4068..4425    +  promoter       SV40 promoter: SV40 enhancer and early promoter
   4476..5267    +  CDS            neo: KKA2_KLEPN - Also known as kan, nptII. Experimental evidence at protein level: Swiss-Prot protein existence level 1. Resistance to kanamycin, neomycin, paromomycin, ribostamycin, butirosin and gentamicin B. From Klebsiella pneumoniae.
   5334..5382    +  polyA_signal   poly(A) signal: synthetic polyadenylation signal
   5402..5456    -  misc_feature   bom (fragment): basis of mobility region from pBR322
   5558..5593    -  CDS            rop (fragment): Rop protein, which maintains plasmids at low copy number; rop
   5688..5792    +  promoter       AmpR promoter: bla
   5793..6653    +  CDS            AmpR: β-lactamase; bla; confers resistance to ampicillin, carbenicillin, and related antibiotics
   6824..7412    +  rep_origin     ori: high-copy-number ColE1/pMB1/pBR322/pUC origin of replication
>Addgene plasmid #147645 | pCIneo-lambdaN-HA-HsSmg7_1-633-shRNAres_U | depositor full sequence | sequence record 290092 | Full Sequence
TCAATATTGGCCATTAGCCATATTATTCATTGGTTATATAGCATAAATCAATATTGGCTATTGGCCATTG
CATACGTTGTATCTATATCATAATATGTACATTTATATTGGCTCATGTCCAATATGACCGCCATGTTGGC
ATTGATTATTGACTAGTTATTAATAGTAATCAATTACGGGGTCATTAGTTCATAGCCCATATATGGAGTT
CCGCGTTACATAACTTACGGTAAATGGCCCGCCTGGCTGACCGCCCAACGACCCCCGCCCATTGACGTCA
ATAATGACGTATGTTCCCATAGTAACGCCAATAGGGACTTTCCATTGACGTCAATGGGTGGAGTATTTAC
GGTAAACTGCCCACTTGGCAGTACATCAAGTGTATCATATGCCAAGTCCGCCCCCTATTGACGTCAATGA
CGGTAAATGGCCCGCCTGGCATTATGCCCAGTACATGACCTTACGGGACTTTCCTACTTGGCAGTACATC
TACGTATTAGTCATCGCTATTACCATGGTGATGCGGTTTTGGCAGTACACCAATGGGCGTGGATAGCGGT
TTGACTCACGGGGATTTCCAAGTCTCCACCCCATTGACGTCAATGGGAGTTTGTTTTGGCACCAAAATCA
ACGGGACTTTCCAAAATGTCGTAACAACTGCGATCGCCCGCCCCGTTGACGCAAATGGGCGGTAGGCGTG
TACGGTGGGAGGTCTATATAAGCAGAGCTCGTTTAGTGAACCGTCAGATCACTAGAAGCTTTATTGCGGT
AGTTTATCACAGTTAAATTGCTAACGCAGTCAGTGCTTCTGACACAACAGTCTCGAACTTAAGCTGCAGT
GACTCTCTTAAGGTAGCCTTGCAGAAGTTGGTCGTGAGGCACTGGGCAGGTAAGTATCAAGGTTACAAGA
CAGGTTTAAGGAGACCAATAGAAACTGGGCTTGTCGAGACAGAGAAGACTCTTGCGTTTCTGATAGGCAC
CTATTGGTCTTACTGACATCCACTTTGCCTTTCTCTCCACAGGTGTCCACTCCCAGTTCAATTACAGCTC
TTAAGGCTAGAGTACTTAATACGACTCACTATAGGCTAGCAATTGCGGCCACCATGGACGCACAAACACG
ACGACGTGAGCGTCGCGCTGAGAAACAAGCTCAATGGAAAGCTGCAAACGGTGGATCTCCTCCACATATG
GCTTACCCATACGATGTTCCAGATTACGCTCCTCCACTCGAGATGAGCCTGCAGAGCGCGCAGTACCTCC
GGCAGGCAGAAGTCCTGAAGGCTGACATGACAGATTCTAAGCTGGGTCCAGCTGAAGTCTGGACATCCAG
GCAGGCTCTGCAGGACCTGTACCAGAAAATGCTAGTTACCGATTTGGAATACGCTTTAGACAAGAAAGTA
GAACAGGATCTCTGGAATCACGCCTTTAAGAATCAGATCACAACACTACAAGGCCAGGCAAAGAATCGAG
CAAATCCGAATCGGAGTGAAGTTCAGGCAAACCTTTCTCTGTTCCTAGAGGCAGCTAGTGGCTTCTATAC
TCAGTTATTACAAGAACTGTGTACAGTATTTAATGTAGATTTACCATGCCGTGTGAAGTCTTCCCAATTG
GGAATTATCAGCAATAAACAGACGCATACCAGCGCCATAGTGAAGCCACAGTCTAGCTCCTGTTCCTATA
TCTGCCAGCACTGCCTCGTCCACCTTGGAGACATTGCTCGATACAGAAACCAGACCAGCCAGGCAGAGTC
CTACTATAGGCATGCAGCTCAGCTTGTCCCCTCCAATGGTCAGCCTTATAATCAGTTGGCTATCTTAGCT
TCTTCCAAAGGAGACCATCTGACCACAATTTTCTACTACTGCAGAAGCATTGCTGTGAAGTTCCCTTTCC
CAGCTGCCTCCACTAATCTGCAAAAAGCACTTTCTAAAGCACTGGAAAGCCGAGATGAGGTGAAAACCAA
GTGGGGTGTTTCTGACTTCATCAAGGCCTTTATTAAATTCCACGGTCATGTGTACCTGAGTAAGAGCTTG
GAAAAGTTGAGCCCTCTTCGAGAGAAATTGGAAGAACAGTTTAAGAGGCTGCTATTCCAAAAAGCTTTCA
ACTCTCAGCAGTTAGTTCATGTCACTGTCATTAACCTGTTTCAACTTCATCACCTTCGTGACTTTAGCAA
TGAAACCGAGCAGCACACTTATAGCCAAGATGAGCAGCTATGTTGGACACAGTTGCTGGCCCTCTTTATG
TCTTTTCTTGGCATCCTGTGCAAGTGTCCTCTACAGAATGAGTCTCAGGAGGAGTCCTACAATGCCTATC
CTCTTCCAGCAGTCAAGGTCTCCATGGACTGGCTAAGACTCAGACCCAGGGTCTTTCAGGAGGCAGTGGT
GGATGAAAGACAGTACATTTGGCCCTGGTTGATTTCCCTTCTGAATAGTTTCCATCCCCATGAAGAGGAC
CTCTCAAGCATCTCCGCAACTCCGCTACCAGAGGAGTTTGAATTACAAGGATTTTTGGCATTGAGACCTT
CTTTCAGGAACTTGGATTTTTCCAAAGGTCACCAGGGTATTACAGGGGACAAAGAAGGCCAGCAACGACG
AATACGACAGCAACGCTTGATCTCTATAGGCAAATGGATTGCTGATAATCAGCCAAGGCTGATTCAGTGT
GAAAATGAGGTAGGGAAATTGTTGTTTATCACAGAAATCCCAGAATTAATACTGGAAGACCCCAGTGAAG
CCAAAGAGAACCTCATTCTGCAGGAAACATCTGTGATAGAGTCGCTGGCTGCAGATGGGAGCCCAGGGCT
AAAATCAGTGCTATCTACAAGCCGAAATTTAAGCAACAACTGTGACACAGGAGAGAAGCCAGTGGTTACC
TTCAAAGAAAACATTAAGACACGAGAAGTGAACAGAGACCAAGGAAGAAGTTTTCCTCCCAAAGAGGTAA
AATCCCAGACAGAACTAAGAAAGACTCCAGTGTCTGAAGCCAGAAAAACACCTGTAACTCAAACCCCAAC
TCAAGCAAGTAACTCCCAGTTCATCCCCATTCATCACCCTGGAGCCTTCCCTCCTCTTCCCAGCAGGCCA
GGGTTTCCGCCCCCAACATATGTTATCCCCCCGCCTGTGGCATTTTCTATGTCCCGGGATCCGCGGCCGC
TTCCCTTTAGTGAGGGTTAATGCTTCGAGCAGACATGATAAGATACATTGATGAGTTTGGACAAACCACA
ACTAGAATGCAGTGAAAAAAATGCTTTATTTGTGAAATTTGTGATGCTATTGCTTTATTTGTAACCATTA
TAAGCTGCAATAAACAAGTTAACAACAACAATTGCATTCATTTTATGTTTCAGGTTCAGGGGGAGATGTG
GGAGGTTTTTTAAAGCAAGTAAAACCTCTACAAATGTGGTAAAATCCGATAAGGATCGATCCGGGCTGGC
GTAATAGCGAAGAGGCCCGCACCGATCGCCCTTCCCAACAGTTGCGCAGCCTGAATGGCGAATGG
[124 nt withheld, positions 3496-3619]
C
[91 nt withheld, positions 3621-3711]
A
[49 nt withheld, positions 3713-3761]
CCTTTGACGTTGGAGTCCACGTTCTTT
[37 nt withheld, positions 3789-3825]
ACCCTATCTCGGTCTATTCTTTTGATTTATAAGGGATTTTGCCGATTTCGGCCTATTGGTTAAAAAATGA
GCTGATTTAACAAAAATTTAACGCGAATTTTAACAAAATATTAACGCTTACAATTTCCTGATGCGGTATT
TTCTCCTTACGCATCTGTGCGGTATTTCACACCGCATACGCGGATCTGCGCAGCACCATGGCCTGAAATA
ACCTCTGAAAGAGGAACTTGGTTAGGTACCTTCTGAGGCGGAAAGAACCAGCTGTGGAATGTGTGTCAGT
TAGGGTGTGGAAAGTCCCCAGGCTCCCCAGCAGGCAGAAGTATGCAAAGCATGCATCTCAATTAGTCAGC
AACCAGGTGTGGAAAGTCCCCAGGCTCCCCAGCAGGCAGAAGTATGCAAAGCATGCATCTCAATTAGTCA
GCAACCATAGTCCCGCCCCTAACTCCGCCCATCCCGCCCCTAACTCCGCCCAGTTCCGCCCATTCTCCGC
CCCATGGCTGACTAATTTTTTTTATTTATGCAGAGGCCGAGGCCGCCTCGGCCTCTGAGCTATTCCAGAA
GTAGTGAGGAGGCTTTTTTGGAGGCCTAGGCTTTTGCAAAAAGCTTGATTCTTCTGACACAACAGTCTCG
AACTTAAGGCTAGAGCCACCATGATTGAACAAGATGGATTGCACGCAGGTTCTCCGGCCGCTTGGGTGGA
GAGGCTATTCGGCTATGACTGGGCACAACAGACAATCGGCTGCTCTGATGCCGCCGTGTTCCGGCTGTCA
GCGCAGGGGCGCCCGGTTCTTTTTGTCAAGACCGACCTGTCCGGTGCCCTGAATGAACTGCAGGACGAGG
CAGCGCGGCTATCGTGGCTGGCCACGACGGGCGTTCCTTGCGCAGCTGTGCTCGACGTTGTCACTGAAGC
GGGAAGGGACTGGCTGCTATTGGGCGAAGTGCCGGGGCAGGATCTCCTGTCATCTCACCTTGCTCCTGCC
GAGAAAGTATCCATCATGGCTGATGCAATGCGGCGGCTGCATACGCTTGATCCGGCTACCTGCCCATTCG
ACCACCAAGCGAAACATCGCATCGAGCGAGCACGTACTCGGATGGAAGCCGGTCTTGTCGATCAGGATGA
TCTGGACGAAGAGCATCAGGGGCTCGCGCCAGCCGAACTGTTCGCCAGGCTCAAGGCGCGCATGCCCGAC
GGCGAGGATCTCGTCGTGACCCATGGCGATGCCTGCTTGCCGAATATCATGGTGGAAAATGGCCGCTTTT
CTGGATTCATCGACTGTGGCCGGCTGGGTGTGGCGGACCGCTATCAGGACATAGCGTTGGCTACCCGTGA
TATTGCTGAAGAGCTTGGCGGCGAATGGGCTGACCGCTTCCTCGTGCTTTACGGTATCGCCGCTCCCGAT
TCGCAGCGCATCGCCTTCTATCGCCTTCTTGACGAGTTCTTCTGAGCGGGACTCTGGGGTTCGAAATGAC
CGACCAAGCGACGCCCAACCTGCCATCACGATGGCCGCAATAAAATATCTTTATTTTCATTACATCTGTG
TGTTGGTTTTTTGTGTGAATCGATAGCGATAAGGATCCGCGTATGGTGCACTCTCAGTACAATCTGCTCT
GATGCCGCATAGTTAAGCCAGCCCCGACACCCGCCAACACCCGCTGACGCGCCCTGACGGGCTTGTCTGC
TCCCGGCATCCGCTTACAGACAAGCTGTGACCGTCTCCGGGAGCTGCATGTGTCAGAGGTTTTCACCGTC
ATCACCGAAACGCGCGAGACGAAAGGGCCTCGTGATACGCCTATTTTTATAGGTTAATGTCATGATAATA
ATGGTTTCTTAGACGTCAGGTGGCACTTTTCGGGGAAATGTGCGCGGAACCCCTATTTGTTTATTTTTCT
AAATACATTCAAATATGTATCCGCTCATGAGACAATAACCCTGATAAATGCTTCAATAATATTGAAAAAG
GAAGAGTATGAGTATTCAACATTTCCGTGTCGCCCTTATTCCCTTTTTTGCGGCATTTTGCCTTCCTGTT
TTTGCTCACCCAGAAACGCTGGTGAAAGTAAAAGATGCTGAAGATCAGTTGGGTGCACGAGTGGGTTACA
TCGAACTGGATCTCAACAGCGGTAAGATCCTTGAGAGTTTTCGCCCCGAAGAACGTTTTCCAATGATGAG
CACTTTTAAAGTTCTGCTATGTGGCGCGGTATTATCCCGTATTGACGCCGGGCAAGAGCAACTCGGTCGC
CGCATACACTATTCTCAGAATGACTTGGTTGAGTACTCACCAGTCACAGAAAAGCATCTTACGGATGGCA
TGACAGTAAGAGAATTATGCAGTGCTGCCATAACCATGAGTGATAACACTGCGGCCAACTTACTTCTGAC
AACGATCGGAGGACCGAAGGAGCTAACCGCTTTTTTGCACAACATGGGGGATCATGTAACTCGCCTTGAT
CGTTGGGAACCGGAGCTGAATGAAGCCATACCAAACGACGAGCGTGACACCACGATGCCTGTAGCAATGG
CAACAACGTTGCGCAAACTATTAACTGGCGAACTACTTACTCTAGCTTCCCGGCAACAATTAATAGACTG
GATGGAGGCGGATAAAGTTGCAGGACCACTTCTGCGCTCGGCCCTTCCGGCTGGCTGGTTTATTGCTGAT
AAATCTGGAGCCGGTGAGCGTGGGTCTCGCGGTATCATTGCAGCACTGGGGCCAGATGGTAAGCCCTCCC
GTATCGTAGTTATCTACACGACGGGGAGTCAGGCAACTATGGATGAACGAAATAGACAGATCGCTGAGAT
AGGTGCCTCACTGATTAAGCATTGGTAACTGTCAGACCAAGTTTACTCATATATACTTTAGATTGATTTA
AAACTTCATTTTTAATTTAAAAGGATCTAGGTGAAGATCCTTTTTGATAATCTCATGACCAAAATCCCTT
AACGTGAGTTTTCGTTCCACTGAGCGTCAGACCCCGTAGAAAAGATCAAAGGATCTTCTTGAGATCCTTT
TTTTCTGCGCGTAATCTGCTGCTTGCAAACAAAAAAACCACCGCTACCAGCGGTGGTTTGTTTGCCGGAT
CAAGAGCTACCAACTCTTTTTCCGAAGGTAACTGGCTTCAGCAGAGCGCAGATACCAAATACTGTTCTTC
TAGTGTAGCCGTAGTTAGGCCACCACTTCAAGAACTCTGTAGCACCGCCTACATACCTCGCTCTGCTAAT
CCTGTTACCAGTGGCTGCTGCCAGTGGCGATAAGTCGTGTCTTACCGGGTTGGACTCAAGACGATAGTTA
CCGGATAAGGCGCAGCGGTCGGGCTGAACGGGGGGTTCGTGCACACAGCCCAGCTTGGAGCGAACGACCT
ACACCGAACTGAGATACCTACAGCGTGAGCTATGAGAAAGCGCCACGCTTCCCGAAGGGAGAAAGGCGGA
CAGGTATCCGGTAAGCGGCAGGGTCGGAACAGGAGAGCGCACGAGGGAGCTTCCAGGGGGAAACGCCTGG
TATCTTTATAGTCCTGTCGGGTTTCGCCACCTCTGACTTGAGCGTCGATTTTTGTGATGCTCGTCAGGGG
GGCGGAGCCTATGGAAAAACGCCAGCAACGCGGCCTTTTTACGGTTCCTGGCCTTTTGCTGGCCTTTTGC
TCACATGGCTCGACAGATCT
